>Addgene plasmid #129494 | pIRES2-hPAC-FLAG | addgene full sequence | sequence record 256542 | Addgene NGS Result
TAGTTATTAATAGTAATCAATTACGGGGTCATTAGTTCATAGCCCATATATGGAGTTCCGCGTTACATAA
CTTACGGTAAATGGCCCGCCTGGCTGACCGCCCAACGACCCCCGCCCATTGACGTCAATAATGACGTATG
TTCCCATAGTAACGCCAATAGGGACTTTCCATTGACGTCAATGGGTGGAGTATTTACGGTAAACTGCCCA
CTTGGCAGTACATCAAGTGTATCATATGCCAAGTACGCCCCCTATTGACGTCAATGACGGTAAATGGCCC
GCCTGGCATTATGCCCAGTACATGACCTTATGGGACTTTCCTACTTGGCAGTACATCTACGTATTAGTCA
TCGCTATTACCATGGTGATGCGGTTTTGGCAGTACATCAATGGGCGTGGATAGCGGTTTGACTCACGGGG
ATTTCCAAGTCTCCACCCCATTGACGTCAATGGGAGTTTGTTTTGGCACCAAAATCAACGGGACTTTCCA
AAATGTCGTAACAACTCCGCCCCATTGACGCAAATGGGCGGTAGGCGTGTACGGTGGGAGGTCTATATAA
GCAGAGCTGGTTTAGTGAACCGTCAGATCCGCTAGCGCTACCGGACTCAGATCTCGAGCCATGATCCGGC
AGGAGCGCTCCACATCCTACCAGGAGCTGAGTGAGGAGTTGGTCCAGGTGGTTGAGAACTCAGAGCTGGC
AGACGAGCAGGACAAGGAGACGGTCAGAGTCCAAGGTCCGGGTATCTTACCAGGCCTGGACAGCGAGTCC
GCCTCCAGCAGCATCCGCTTCAGCAAGGCCTGCCTGAAGAACGTCTTCTCGGTCCTACTCATCTTCATCT
ACCTGCTGCTCATGGCTGTGGCCGTCTTCCTGGTCTACCGGACCATCACAGACTTTCGTGAGAAACTCAA
GCACCCTGTCATGTCTGTGTCTTACAAGGAAGTGGATCGCTATGATGCCCCAGGTATTGCCTTGTACCCC
GGTCAGGCCCAGTTGCTCAGCTGTAAGCACCATTACGAGGTCATTCCTCCTCTGACAAGCCCTGGCCAGC
CGGGTGACATGAATTGCACCACCCAGAGGATCAACTACACGGACCCCTTCTCCAATCAGACTGTGAAATC
TGCCCTGATTGTCCAGGGGCCCCGGGAAGTGAAAAAGCGGGAGCTGGTCTTCCTCCAGTTCCGCCTGAAC
AAGAGTAGTGAGGACTTCAGCGCCATTGATTACCTCCTCTTCTCTTCTTTCCAGGAGTTCCTGCAAAGCC
CAAACAGGGTAGGCTTCATGCAGGCCTGTGAGAGTGCCTATTCCAGCTGGAAGTTCTCTGGGGGCTTCCG
CACCTGGGTCAAGATGTCACTGGTAAAGACCAAGGAGGAGGATGGGCGGGAAGCAGTGGAGTTCCGGCAG
GAGACAAGTGTGGTTAACTACATTGACCAGAGGCCAGCTGCCAAAAAAAGTGCTCAATTGTTTTTTGTGG
TCTTTGAATGGAAAGATCCTTTCATCCAGAAAGTCCAAGATATAGTCACTGCCAATCCTTGGAACACAAT
TGCTCTTCTCTGTGGCGCCTTCTTGGCATTATTTAAAGCAGCAGAGTTTGCCAAACTGAGTATAAAATGG
ATGATCAAAATTAGAAAGAGATACCTTAAAAGAAGAGGTCAGGCAACGAGCCACATAAGCGACTACAAAG
ACGATGACGACAAGTGAGAATTCTGCAGTCGACACCGGTGCGATCGCACGCGTCCGCGGCCCGGGCGCGC
CGGATCCGCCCCTCTCCCTCCCCCCCCCCTAACGTTACTGGCCGAAGCCGCTTGGAATAAGGCCGGTGTG
CGTTTGTCTATATGTTATTTTCCACCATATTGCCGTCTTTTGGCAATGTGAGGGCCCGGAAACCTGGCCC
TGTCTTCTTGACGAGCATTCCTAGGGGTCTTTCCCCTCTCGCCAAAGGAATGCAAGGTCTGTTGAATGTC
GTGAAGGAAGCAGTTCCTCTGGAAGCTTCTTGAAGACAAACAACGTCTGTAGCGACCCTTTGCAGGCAGC
GGAACCCCCCACCTGGCGACAGGTGCCTCTGCGGCCAAAAGCCACGTGTATAAGATACACCTGCAAAGGC
GGCACAACCCCAGTGCCACGTTGTGAGTTGGATAGTTGTGGAAAGAGTCAAATGGCTCTCCTCAAGCGTA
TTCAACAAGGGGCTGAAGGATGCCCAGAAGGTACCCCATTGTATGGGATCTGATCTGGGGCCTCGGTACA
CATGCTTTACATGTGTTTAGTCGAGGTTAAAAAAACGTCTAGGCCCCCCGAACCACGGGGACGTGGTTTT
CCTTTGAAAAACACGATGATAATATGGCCACAACCATGGTGAGCAAGGGCGAGGAGCTGTTCACCGGGGT
GGTGCCCATCCTGGTCGAGCTGGACGGCGACGTAAACGGCCACAAGTTCAGCGTGTCCGGCGAGGGCGAG
GGCGATGCCACCTACGGCAAGCTGACCCTGAAGTTCATCTGCACCACCGGCAAGCTGCCCGTGCCCTGGC
CCACCCTCGTGACCACCCTGACCTACGGCGTGCAGTGCTTCAGCCGCTACCCCGACCACATGAAGCAGCA
CGACTTCTTCAAGTCCGCCATGCCCGAAGGCTACGTCCAGGAGCGCACCATCTTCTTCAAGGACGACGGC
AACTACAAGACCCGCGCCGAGGTGAAGTTCGAGGGCGACACCCTGGTGAACCGCATCGAGCTGAAGGGCA
TCGACTTCAAGGAGGACGGCAACATCCTGGGGCACAAGCTGGAGTACAACTACAACAGCCACAACGTCTA
TATCATGGCCGACAAGCAGAAGAACGGCATCAAGGTGAACTTCAAGATCCGCCACAACATCGAGGACGGC
AGCGTGCAGCTCGCCGACCACTACCAGCAGAACACCCCCATCGGCGACGGCCCCGTGCTGCTGCCCGACA
ACCACTACCTGAGCACCCAGTCCGCCCTGAGCAAAGACCCCAACGAGAAGCGCGATCACATGGTCCTGCT
GGAGTTCGTGACCGCCGCCGGGATCACTCTCGGCATGGACGAGCTGTACAAGTAAAGCGGCCGCGACTCT
AGATCATAATCAGCCATACCACATTTGTAGAGGTTTTACTTGCTTTAAAAAACCTCCCACACCTCCCCCT
GAACCTGAAACATAAAATGAATGCAATTGTTGTTGTTAACTTGTTTATTGCAGCTTATAATGGTTACAAA
TAAAGCAATAGCATCACAAATTTCACAAATAAAGCATTTTTTTCACTGCATTCTAGTTGTGGTTTGTCCA
AACTCATCAATGTATCTTAAGGCGTAAATTGTAAGCGTTAATATTTTGTTAAAATTCGCGTTAAATTTTT
GTTAAATCAGCTCATTTTTTAACCAATAGGCCGAAATCGGCAAAATCCCTTATAAATCAAAAGAATAGAC
CGAGATAGGGT
[37 nt withheld, positions 3442-3478]
AAAGAACGTGGACTCCAACGTCAAAGG
[49 nt withheld, positions 3506-3554]
T
[91 nt withheld, positions 3556-3646]
G
[124 nt withheld, positions 3648-3771]
CAGGTGGCACTTTTCGGGGAAATGTGCGCGGAACCCCTATTTGTTTATTTTTCTAAATACATTCAAATAT
GTATCCGCTCATGAGACAATAACCCTGATAAATGCTTCAATAATATTGAAAAAGGAAGAGTCCTGAGGCG
GAAAGAACCAGCTGTGGAATGTGTGTCAGTTAGGGTGTGGAAAGTCCCCAGGCTCCCCAGCAGGCAGAAG
TATGCAAAGCATGCATCTCAATTAGTCAGCAACCAGGTGTGGAAAGTCCCCAGGCTCCCCAGCAGGCAGA
AGTATGCAAAGCATGCATCTCAATTAGTCAGCAACCATAGTCCCGCCCCTAACTCCGCCCATCCCGCCCC
TAACTCCGCCCAGTTCCGCCCATTCTCCGCCCCATGGCTGACTAATTTTTTTTATTTATGCAGAGGCCGA
GGCCGCCTCGGCCTCTGAGCTATTCCAGAAGTAGTGAGGAGGCTTTTTTGGAGGCCTAGGCTTTTGCAAA
GATCGATCAAGAGACAGGATGAGGATCGTTTCGCATGATTGAACAAGATGGATTGCACGCAGGTTCTCCG
GCCGCTTGGGTGGAGAGGCTATTCGGCTATGACTGGGCACAACAGACAATCGGCTGCTCTGATGCCGCCG
TGTTCCGGCTGTCAGCGCAGGGGCGCCCGGTTCTTTTTGTCAAGACCGACCTGTCCGGTGCCCTGAATGA
ACTGCAAGACGAGGCAGCGCGGCTATCGTGGCTGGCCACGACGGGCGTTCCTTGCGCAGCTGTGCTCGAC
GTTGTCACTGAAGCGGGAAGGGACTGGCTGCTATTGGGCGAAGTGCCGGGGCAGGATCTCCTGTCATCTC
ACCTTGCTCCTGCCGAGAAAGTATCCATCATGGCTGATGCAATGCGGCGGCTGCATACGCTTGATCCGGC
TACCTGCCCATTCGACCACCAAGCGAAACATCGCATCGAGCGAGCACGTACTCGGATGGAAGCCGGTCTT
GTCGATCAGGATGATCTGGACGAAGAGCATCAGGGGCTCGCGCCAGCCGAACTGTTCGCCAGGCTCAAGG
CGAGCATGCCCGACGGCGAGGATCTCGTCGTGACCCATGGCGATGCCTGCTTGCCGAATATCATGGTGGA
AAATGGCCGCTTTTCTGGATTCATCGACTGTGGCCGGCTGGGTGTGGCGGACCGCTATCAGGACATAGCG
TTGGCTACCCGTGATATTGCTGAAGAGCTTGGCGGCGAATGGGCTGACCGCTTCCTCGTGCTTTACGGTA
TCGCCGCTCCCGATTCGCAGCGCATCGCCTTCTATCGCCTTCTTGACGAGTTCTTCTGAGCGGGACTCTG
GGGTTCGAAATGACCGACCAAGCGACGCCCAACCTGCCATCACGAGATTTCGATTCCACCGCCGCCTTCT
ATGAAAGGTTGGGCTTCGGAATCGTTTTCCGGGACGCCGGCTGGATGATCCTCCAGCGCGGGGATCTCAT
GCTGGAGTTCTTCGCCCACCCTAGGGGGAGGCTAACTGAAACACGGAAGGAGACAATACCGGAAGGAACC
CGCGCTATGACGGCAATAAAAAGACAGAATAAAACGCACGGTGTTGGGTCGTTTGTTCATAAACGCGGGG
TTCGGTCCCAGGGCTGGCACTCTGTCGATACCCCACCGAGACCCCATTGGGGCCAATACGCCCGCGTTTC
TTCCTTTTCCCCACCCCACCCCCCAAGTTCGGGTGAAGGCCCAGGGCTCGCAGCCAACGTCGGGGCGGCA
GGCCCTGCCATAGCCTCAGGTTACTCATATATACTTTAGATTGATTTAAAACTTCATTTTTAATTTAAAA
GGATCTAGGTGAAGATCCTTTTTGATAATCTCATGACCAAAATCCCTTAACGTGAGTTTTCGTTCCACTG
AGCGTCAGACCCCGTAGAAAAGATCAAAGGATCTTCTTGAGATCCTTTTTTTCTGCGCGTAATCTGCTGC
TTGCAAACAAAAAAACCACCGCTACCAGCGGTGGTTTGTTTGCCGGATCAAGAGCTACCAACTCTTTTTC
CGAAGGTAACTGGCTTCAGCAGAGCGCAGATACCAAATACTGTTCTTCTAGTGTAGCCGTAGTTAGGCCA
CCACTTCAAGAACTCTGTAGCACCGCCTACATACCTCGCTCTGCTAATCCTGTTACCAGTGGCTGCTGCC
AGTGGCGATAAGTCGTGTCTTACCGGGTTGGACTCAAGACGATAGTTACCGGATAAGGCGCAGCGGTCGG
GCTGAACGGGGGGTTCGTGCACACAGCCCAGCTTGGAGCGAACGACCTACACCGAACTGAGATACCTACA
GCGTGAGCTATGAGAAAGCGCCACGCTTCCCGAAGGGAGAAAGGCGGACAGGTATCCGGTAAGCGGCAGG
GTCGGAACAGGAGAGCGCACGAGGGAGCTTCCAGGGGGAAACGCCTGGTATCTTTATAGTCCTGTCGGGT
TTCGCCACCTCTGACTTGAGCGTCGATTTTTGTGATGCTCGTCAGGGGGGCGGAGCCTATGGAAAAACGC
CAGCAACGCGGCCTTTTTACGGTTCCTGGCCTTTTGCTGGCCTTTTGCTCACATGTTCTTTCCTGCGTTA
TCCCCTGATTCTGTGGATAACCGTATTACCGCCATGCAT
Features (pLannotate 1.2.2; 16 found; start..end, strand, type, name):
     61..364     +  enhancer       CMV enhancer: human cytomegalovirus immediate early enhancer
    365..568     +  promoter       CMV promoter: human cytomegalovirus (CMV) immediate early promoter
    591..619     +  misc_feature   MCS (fragment): multiple cloning site
    621..1670    +  CDS            PACC1: PACC1_HUMAN - Also known as C1orf75 From Homo sapiens (Human).
   1759..2345    +  misc_feature   IRES2: internal ribosome entry site (IRES) of the encephalomyocarditis virus (EMCV)
   2346..3065    +  CDS            EGFP: the original enhanced GFP (Yang et al., 1996) mammalian codon-optimized
   3082..3165    +  CDS            large T antigen (fragment): large T antigen from SV40 (simian virus 40)
   3188..3309    +  polyA_signal   SV40 poly(A) signal: SV40 polyadenylation signal
   3343..3771    -  rep_origin     f1 ori (sequence partly withheld): f1 bacteriophage origin of replication; arrow indicates direction of (+) strand synthesis
   3798..3902    +  promoter       AmpR promoter: bla
   3904..4261    +  promoter       SV40 promoter: SV40 enhancer and early promoter
   4296..5090    +  CDS            NeoR/KanR: aminoglycoside phosphotransferase from Tn5; aph(3')-II (or nptII); confers resistance to neomycin, kanamycin, and G418 (Geneticin®)
   5111..5263    +  CDS            ble (fragment): BLE_KLEPN - Experimental evidence at protein level: Swiss-Prot protein existence level 1. Binding protein with a strong affinity to the bleomycin family of antibiotics. Binds to CL990; an antimitotic-antibiotic compound. From Klebsiella pneumoniae.
   5322..5369    +  polyA_signal   HSV TK poly(A) signal: herpes simplex virus thymidine kinase polyadenylation signal (Cole and Stacy, 1985)
   5460..5476    -  polyA_signal   bGH poly(A) signal (fragment): bovine growth hormone polyadenylation signal
   5698..6286    +  rep_origin     ori: high-copy-number ColE1/pMB1/pBR322/pUC origin of replication
