[The description below was written by a language model from this plasmid's Addgene catalogue record and pLannotate feature annotations shown in this document.]
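Description:
pIRES2-hPAC-FLAG is a mammalian expression plasmid built on the Clontech pIRES2-EGFP backbone. It carries the human proton-activated chloride channel PAC (gene PACC1, also known as TMEM206 or C1orf75) with a FLAG epitope fused to its C-terminus. The insert was placed between the XhoI and EcoRI sites of the multiple cloning site, downstream of the human cytomegalovirus immediate early enhancer and promoter. An encephalomyocarditis virus IRES follows the PAC coding sequence and drives translation of EGFP from the same transcript, which ends at an SV40 polyadenylation signal. PAC-FLAG and EGFP are therefore made as separate proteins from one bicistronic mRNA. Green fluorescence marks the transfected cells without altering the channel itself. The feature table annotates the PACC1 open reading frame but not the FLAG tag, which presumably lies in the short unannotated stretch between the coding sequence and the IRES.

The plasmid is propagated in E. coli through a high-copy ColE1/pUC-type origin, and an f1 origin is also present. A single Tn5 aminoglycoside phosphotransferase gene (NeoR/KanR) serves as the marker in both hosts. A bacterial promoter upstream of it gives kanamycin resistance in E. coli, while the SV40 enhancer/early promoter and an HSV TK polyadenylation signal allow G418 selection of stable mammalian lines. The short large T antigen, ble and bGH poly(A) hits are fragments and probably backbone remnants rather than functional elements. The catalogue lists a total size of 6,377 bp, slightly less than the 6,400 nt sequenced record.

The stated purpose is expression of C-terminally FLAG-tagged human TMEM206. The tag allows antibody-based detection or purification, and EGFP allows identification of expressing cells.
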