Addgene plasmid #129494: pIRES2-hPAC-FLAG
Purpose: Expresses human TMEM206 tagged at the C-terminus with FLAG
Depositing lab: Zhaozhu Qiu. Depositing organization: Johns Hopkins University and School of Medicine. Publication: PAC, an evolutionarily conserved membrane protein, is a proton-activated chloride channel. Yang J, Chen J, Del Carmen Vitery M, Osei-Owusu J, Chu J, Yu H, Sun S, Qiu Z. Science. 2019 Apr 26;364(6438):395-399. doi: 10.1126/science.aav9739. Epub 2019 Apr 25. PubMed 31023925.
Backbone
  Vector backbone: pIRES2-EGFP
  Backbone manufacturer: Clontech
  Backbone size w/o insert (bp): 5300
  Total vector size (bp): 6377
  Modifications to backbone: Insert hPAC C-FLAG
  Vector type: Mammalian Expression
  Selectable markers: Neomycin (select with G418)
Growth in bacteria
  Bacterial resistance: Kanamycin, 50 μg/mL
  Growth temperature: 37°C
  Growth strain: DH5alpha
  Copy number: Unknown
Gene/Insert
  Gene/Insert name: human PAC tagged with FLAG tag at the C-terminal end (alt names: C-terminus FLAG-tagged hPAC; hPAC C-FLAG; TMEM206)
  Species: H. sapiens (human)
  Insert size (bp): 1077
  GenBank ID: NP_060722
  Entrez Gene: PACC1 (a.k.a. C1orf75, PAC, TMEM206)
  Promoter: CMV
  Tag / fusion protein: FLAG (C terminal on insert)
  Cloning method: Restriction Enzyme; 5′ cloning site XhoI (unknown if destroyed); 3′ cloning site EcoRI (unknown if destroyed)
  Sequencing primers: 5′ CMV - F; 3′ IRES - Rev
Terms and licenses: Academic/Nonprofit Terms; Industry Terms: Not Available to Industry
How to cite: pIRES2-hPAC-FLAG was a gift from Zhaozhu Qiu (Addgene plasmid # 129494 ; http://n2t.net/addgene:129494 ; RRID:Addgene_129494)
