>Addgene plasmid #129494 | pIRES2-hPAC-FLAG | depositor partial sequence | sequence record 248923 | human PAC with FLAG tag at the C-terminus
ATGATCCGGCAGGAGCGCTCCACATCCTACCAGGAGCTGAGTGAGGAGTTGGTCCAGGTGGTTGAGAACT
CAGAGCTGGCAGACGAGCAGGACAAGGAGACGGTCAGAGTCCAAGGTCCGGGTATCTTACCAGGCCTGGA
CAGCGAGTCCGCCTCCAGCAGCATCCGCTTCAGCAAGGCCTGCCTGAAGAACGTCTTCTCGGTCCTACTC
ATCTTCATCTACCTGCTGCTCATGGCTGTGGCCGTCTTCCTGGTCTACCGGACCATCACAGACTTTCGTG
AGAAACTCAAGCACCCTGTCATGTCTGTGTCTTACAAGGAAGTGGATCGCTATGATGCCCCAGGTATTGC
CTTGTACCCCGGTCAGGCCCAGTTGCTCAGCTGTAAGCACCATTACGAGGTCATTCCTCCTCTGACAAGC
CCTGGCCAGCCGGGTGACATGAATTGCACCACCCAGAGGATCAACTACACGGACCCCTTCTCCAATCAGA
CTGTGAAATCTGCCCTGATTGTCCAGGGGCCCCGGGAAGTGAAAAAGCGGGAGCTGGTCTTCCTCCAGTT
CCGCCTGAACAAGAGTAGTGAGGACTTCAGCGCCATTGATTACCTCCTCTTCTCTTCTTTCCAGGAGTTC
CTGCAAAGCCCAAACAGGGTAGGCTTCATGCAGGCCTGTGAGAGTGCCTATTCCAGCTGGAAGTTCTCTG
GGGGCTTCCGCACCTGGGTCAAGATGTCACTGGTAAAGACCAAGGAGGAGGATGGGCGGGAAGCAGTGGA
GTTCCGGCAGGAGACAAGTGTGGTTAACTACATTGACCAGAGGCCAGCTGCCAAAAAAAGTGCTCAATTG
TTTTTTGTGGTCTTTGAATGGAAAGATCCTTTCATCCAGAAAGTCCAAGATATAGTCACTGCCAATCCTT
GGAACACAATTGCTCTTCTCTGTGGCGCCTTCTTGGCATTATTTAAAGCAGCAGAGTTTGCCAAACTGAG
TATAAAATGGATGATCAAAATTAGAAAGAGATACCTTAAAAGAAGAGGTCAGGCAACGAGCCACATAAGC
GACTACAAAGACGATGACGACAAGTGA
